Addgene plasmid #216858: CIRTS-YTHDF2-Malat1
Purpose: CIRTS RNA targeting system for targeted knockdown of m6A-containing Malat1 at the synapse. CIRTS-YTHDF2-Calm3 and Malat1 gRNA is expressed under human Syn1 and U6 promoter, respectively.
Depositing lab: Timothy Bredy. Depositing organization: University of Queensland. Publication: Synapse-Enriched m(6)A-Modified Malat1 Interacts with the Novel m(6)A Reader, DPYSL2, and Is Required for Fear-Extinction Memory. Madugalle SU, Liau WS, Zhao Q, Li X, Gong H, Marshall PR, Periyakaruppiah A, Zajaczkowski EL, Leighton LJ, Ren H, Musgrove MRB, Davies JWA, Kim G, Rauch S, He C, Dickinson BC, Fulopova B, Fletcher LN, Williams SR, Spitale RC, Bredy TW. J Neurosci. 2023 Oct 25;43(43):7084-7100. doi: 10.1523/JNEUROSCI.0943-23.2023. Epub 2023 Sep 5. PubMed 37669863.
Backbone
  Vector backbone: pFsy(1.1)GW
  Backbone manufacturer: Addgene
  Backbone size w/o insert (bp): 9801
  Total vector size (bp): 12395
  Vector type: Mammalian Expression, Lentiviral
Growth in bacteria
  Bacterial resistance: Ampicillin, 100 μg/mL
  Growth temperature: 37°C
  Growth strain: NEB Stable
  Copy number: High Copy
Gene/Insert
  Gene/Insert name: CIRTS-YTHDF2-Calm3-U6-Malat1 gRNA
  Species: H. sapiens (human), M. musculus (mouse), Synthetic
  Insert size (bp): 3331
  Promoter: Syn1, U6
  Tag / fusion protein: GFP (N terminal on insert)
  Cloning method: Restriction Enzyme; 5′ cloning site AgeI (not destroyed); 3′ cloning site XbaI (not destroyed)
  Sequencing primers: 5′ Syn1 Forward CCACAAGAGGTGCAAGATAGG; 3′ WPRE-R CATAGCGTAAAAGGAGCAACA
Resource information
  A portion of this plasmid was derived from a plasmid made by: The CIRTS PIN nuclease construct was a kind gift from Professor Bryan Dickinson.
Terms and licenses: Academic/Nonprofit Terms; Industry Terms: Not Available to Industry
How to cite: CIRTS-YTHDF2-Malat1 was a gift from Timothy Bredy (Addgene plasmid # 216858 ; http://n2t.net/addgene:216858 ; RRID:Addgene_216858)
