[The description below was written by a language model from this plasmid's Addgene catalogue record and pLannotate feature annotations shown in this document.]
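Description:
CIRTS-YTHDF2-Malat1 is a lentiviral mammalian expression plasmid of about 12.4 kb, built on the pFsy(1.1)GW backbone. It delivers a CIRTS (CRISPR-Cas-inspired RNA targeting system) effector together with its guide RNA to neurons. It is propagated in E. coli through a high-copy ColE1/pUC-type origin with ampicillin selection. The backbone also carries an f1 origin and an SV40/EM7-driven bleomycin/Zeocin resistance cassette outside the viral region. The transfer cassette has a third-generation-style layout. A CMV enhancer/promoter is fused to a truncated HIV-1 5' LTR and is followed by the Ψ packaging signal, RRE and cPPT/CTS. WPRE, a downstream truncated LTR and a bGH polyadenylation signal close the cassette.

According to the catalogue entry, the payload is transcribed from the human Syn1 promoter. The automated annotation does not label this promoter, although an unannotated gap lies upstream of EGFP. The annotated coding elements run in order as EGFP, a T2A peptide, a β-defensin 3 (DEFB103A) fragment, an SNRPA (U1A) fragment, a YTHDF2 fragment and a FLAG tag. GFP should therefore be released as a separate marker of transduced cells. In the CIRTS design, the small human-derived parts respectively bind the guide RNA non-specifically, recognise its hairpin, and supply the effector activity. Here the effector is the m6A reader YTHDF2, which promotes transcript decay. The record also names a Calm3 element, which is not annotated in the table but may lie in the unlabelled stretch between FLAG and the U6 promoter. The stated synaptic targeting suggests it acts as a localisation element, but the record does not say so. A human U6 promoter drives the Malat1-directed guide RNA. The construct is intended for targeted knockdown of m6A-modified Malat1 at the synapse, in the context of fear-extinction memory studies.
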