Features (pLannotate 1.2.2; 36 found; start..end, strand, type, name):
     31..83      -  misc_feature   bom (fragment): basis of mobility region from pBR322
    238..617     +  enhancer       CMV enhancer: human cytomegalovirus immediate early enhancer
    618..817     +  promoter       CMV promoter: human cytomegalovirus (CMV) immediate early promoter
    835..1015    +  LTR            5' LTR (truncated): truncated 5' long terminal repeat (LTR) from HIV-1
   1062..1187    +  misc_feature   HIV-1 Ψ: packaging signal of human immunodeficiency virus type 1
   1171..1534    +  CDS            HIV-1 gag (fragment): gag protein from human immunodeficiency virus 1; gag
   1680..1913    +  misc_feature   RRE: The Rev response element (RRE) of HIV-1 allows for Rev-dependent mRNA export from the nucleus to the cytoplasm.
   2290..2390    +  CDS            Rev (fragment): human immunodeficiency virus 1 (HIV-1) Rev protein; rev; enhances nuclear export of unspliced and incompletely spliced viral mRNAs
   2440..2557    +  misc_feature   cPPT/CTS: central polypurine tract and central termination sequence of HIV-1
   3732..4448    +  CDS            EGFP: EGFP is a basic (constitutively fluorescent) green fluorescent protein published in 1996, derived from Aequorea victoria. It is reported to be a rapidly-maturing weak dimer with moderate acid sensitivity.
   4458..4510    +  CDS            T2A (fragment): 2A peptide from Thosea asigna virus capsid protein Eukaryotic ribosomes fail to insert a peptide bond between the Gly and Pro residues, yielding separate polypeptides.
   4503..4655    +  CDS            DEFB103A (fragment): D103A_HUMAN - Also known as BD3, DEFB103, DEFB3. Experimental evidence at protein level: Swiss-Prot protein existence level 1. Exhibits antimicrobial activity against Gram-positive bacteria S.aureus and S.pyogenes, Gram-negative bacteria P.aeruginosa and E.coli and the yeast C.albicans. Kills multiresistant S.aureus and vancomycin-resistant E.faecium. No significant hemolytic activity was observed. From Homo sapiens (Human).
   4710..5015    +  CDS            SNRPA (fragment): SNRPA_HUMAN - Experimental evidence at protein level: Swiss-Prot protein existence level 1. Component of the spliceosomal U1 snRNP, which is essential for recognition of the pre-mRNA 5' splice-site and the subsequent assembly of the spliceosome. U1 snRNP is the first snRNP to interact with pre-mRNA. This interaction is required for the subsequent binding of U2 snRNP and the U4/U6/U5 tri-snRNP. SNRPA binds stem loop II of U1 snRNA. In a snRNP-free form (SF-A) may be involved in coupled pre-mRNA splicing and polyadenylation process. May bind preferentially to the 5'-UGCAC-3' motif on RNAs. From
   5109..5681    +  CDS            YTHDF2 (fragment): YTHD2_HUMAN - Also known as HGRG8 From Homo sapiens (Human).
   5688..5711    +  CDS            FLAG: FLAG® epitope tag, followed by an enterokinase cleavage site
   6745..6985    +  promoter       U6 promoter: RNA polymerase III promoter for human U6 snRNA
   6996..7023    +  LTR            5' LTR (truncated) (fragment): truncated 5' long terminal repeat (LTR) from HIV-1
   7065..7089    +  misc_feature   MCS (fragment): pBluescript multiple cloning site
   7089..7677    +  misc_feature   WPRE: woodchuck hepatitis virus posttranscriptional regulatory element
   7614..8195    +  CDS            nef (fragment): NEF_HV1H2 - Experimental evidence at protein level: Swiss-Prot protein existence level 1. Extracellular Nef protein targets CD4(+) T-lymphocytes for apoptosis by interacting with CXCR4 surface receptors. From Human immunodeficiency virus type 1 group M subtype B (isolate HXB2) (HIV-1).
   8202..8382    +  LTR            5' LTR (truncated): truncated 5' long terminal repeat (LTR) from HIV-1
   8414..8638    +  polyA_signal   bGH poly(A) signal: bovine growth hormone polyadenylation signal
   8642..8663    +  promoter       SV40 promoter (fragment): SV40 enhancer and early promoter
   8684..9112    +  rep_origin     f1 ori (sequence partly withheld): f1 bacteriophage origin of replication; arrow indicates direction of (+) strand synthesis
   9126..9455    +  promoter       SV40 promoter: SV40 enhancer and early promoter
   9503..9550    +  promoter       EM7 promoter: synthetic bacterial promoter&nbsp
   9569..9943    +  CDS            BleoR: antibiotic-binding protein; Sh ble from Streptoalloteichus hindustanus; confers resistance to bleomycin, phleomycin, and Zeocin™
   9953..10078   +  CDS            ble (fragment): BLE_KLEPN - Experimental evidence at protein level: Swiss-Prot protein existence level 1. Binding protein with a strong affinity to the bleomycin family of antibiotics. Binds to CL990; an antimitotic-antibiotic compound. From Klebsiella pneumoniae.
  10073..10194   +  polyA_signal   SV40 poly(A) signal: SV40 polyadenylation signal
  10265..10287   -  protein_bind   lac operator (fragment): The lac repressor binds to the lac operator to inhibit transcription in E. coli. This inhibition can be relieved by adding lactose or isopropyl-β-D-thiogalactopyranoside (IPTG). lac repressor encoded by lacI
  10291..10321   -  promoter       lac promoter: promoter for the E. coli lac operon
  10336..10357   -  protein_bind   CAP binding site: CAP binding activates transcription in the presence of cAMP. E. coli catabolite activator protein
  10370..10462   -  CDS            lacI (fragment): lac repressor; lacI; The lac repressor binds to the lac operator to inhibit transcription in E. coli. This inhibition can be relieved by adding lactose or isopropyl-β-D-thiogalactopyranoside (IPTG).
  10645..11233   -  rep_origin     ori: high-copy-number ColE1/pMB1/pBR322/pUC origin of replication
  11404..12264   -  CDS            AmpR: β-lactamase; bla; confers resistance to ampicillin, carbenicillin, and related antibiotics
  12265..12369   -  promoter       AmpR promoter: bla
>Addgene plasmid #216858 | CIRTS-YTHDF2-Malat1 | addgene full sequence | sequence record 443348 | Addgene NGS Result
GTCGACGGATCGGGAGATCTCCCGATCCCCTATGGTGCACTCTCAGTACAATCTGCTCTGATGCCGCATA
GTTAAGCCAGTATCTGCTCCCTGCTTGTGTGTTGGAGGTCGCTGAGTAGTGCGCGAGCAAAATTTAAGCT
ACAACAAGGCAAGGCTTGACCGACAATTGCATGAAGAATCTGCTTAGGGTTAGGCGTTTTGCGCTGCTTC
GCGATGTACGGGCCAGATATACGCGTTGACATTGATTATTGACTAGTTATTAATAGTAATCAATTACGGG
GTCATTAGTTCATAGCCCATATATGGAGTTCCGCGTTACATAACTTACGGTAAATGGCCCGCCTGGCTGA
CCGCCCAACGACCCCCGCCCATTGACGTCAATAATGACGTATGTTCCCATAGTAACGCCAATAGGGACTT
TCCATTGACGTCAATGGGTGGAGTATTTACGGTAAACTGCCCACTTGGCAGTACATCAAGTGTATCATAT
GCCAAGTACGCCCCCTATTGACGTCAATGACGGTAAATGGCCCGCCTGGCATTATGCCCAGTACATGACC
TTATGGGACTTTCCTACTTGGCAGTACATCTACGTATTAGTCATCGCTATTACCATGGTGATGCGGTTTT
GGCAGTACATCAATGGGCGTGGATAGCGGTTTGACTCACGGGGATTTCCAAGTCTCCACCCCATTGACGT
CAATGGGAGTTTGTTTTGGCACCAAAATCAACGGGACTTTCCAAAATGTCGTAACAACTCCGCCCCATTG
ACGCAAATGGGCGGTAGGCGTGTACGGTGGGAGGTCTATATAAGCAGCGCGTTTTGCCTGTACTGGGTCT
CTCTGGTTAGACCAGATCTGAGCCTGGGAGCTCTCTGGCTAACTAGGGAACCCACTGCTTAAGCCTCAAT
AAAGCTTGCCTTGAGTGCTTCAAGTAGTGTGTGCCCGTCTGTTGTGTGACTCTGGTAACTAGAGATCCCT
CAGACCCTTTTAGTCAGTGTGGAAAATCTCTAGCAGTGGCGCCCGAACAGGGACTTGAAAGCGAAAGGGA
AACCAGAGGAGCTCTCTCGACGCAGGACTCGGCTTGCTGAAGCGCGCACGGCAAGAGGCGAGGGGCGGCG
ACTGGTGAGTACGCCAAAAATTTTGACTAGCGGAGGCTAGAAGGAGAGAGATGGGTGCGAGAGCGTCAGT
ATTAAGCGGGGGAGAATTAGATCGCGATGGGAAAAAATTCGGTTAAGGCCAGGGGGAAAGAAAAAATATA
AATTAAAACATATAGTATGGGCAAGCAGGGAGCTAGAACGATTCGCAGTTAATCCTGGCCTGTTAGAAAC
ATCAGAAGGCTGTAGACAAATACTGGGACAGCTACAACCATCCCTTCAGACAGGATCAGAAGAACTTAGA
TCATTATATAATACAGTAGCAACCCTCTATTGTGTGCATCAAAGGATAGAGATAAAAGACACCAAGGAAG
CTTTAGACAAGATAGAGGAAGAGCAAAACAAAAGTAAGACCACCGCACAGCAAGCGGCCGCTGATCTTCA
GACCTGGAGGAGGAGATATGAGGGACAATTGGAGAAGTGAATTATATAAATATAAAGTAGTAAAAATTGA
ACCATTAGGAGTAGCACCCACCAAGGCAAAGAGAAGAGTGGTGCAGAGAGAAAAAAGAGCAGTGGGAATA
GGAGCTTTGTTCCTTGGGTTCTTGGGAGCAGCAGGAAGCACTATGGGCGCAGCGTCAATGACGCTGACGG
TACAGGCCAGACAATTATTGTCTGGTATAGTGCAGCAGCAGAACAATTTGCTGAGGGCTATTGAGGCGCA
ACAGCATCTGTTGCAACTCACAGTCTGGGGCATCAAGCAGCTCCAGGCAAGAATCCTGGCTGTGGAAAGA
TACCTAAAGGATCAACAGCTCCTGGGGATTTGGGGTTGCTCTGGAAAACTCATTTGCACCACTGCTGTGC
CTTGGAATGCTAGTTGGAGTAATAAATCTCTGGAACAGATTTGGAATCACACGACCTGGATGGAGTGGGA
CAGAGAAATTAACAATTACACAAGCTTAATACACTCCTTAATTGAAGAATCGCAAAACCAGCAAGAAAAG
AATGAACAAGAATTATTGGAATTAGATAAATGGGCAAGTTTGTGGAATTGGTTTAACATAACAAATTGGC
TGTGGTATATAAAATTATTCATAATGATAGTAGGAGGCTTGGTAGGTTTAAGAATAGTTTTTGCTGTACT
TTCTATAGTGAATAGAGTTAGGCAGGGATATTCACCATTATCGTTTCAGACCCACCTCCCAACCCCGAGG
GGACCCGACAGGCCCGAAGGAATAGAAGAAGAAGGTGGAGAGAGAGACAGAGACAGATCCATTCGATTAG
TGAACGGATCGGCACTGCGTGCGCCAATTCTGCAGACAAATGGCAGTATTCATCCACAATTTTAAAAGAA
AAGGGGGGATTGGGGGGTACAGTGCAGGGGAAAGAATAGTAGACATAATAGCAACAGACATACAAACTAA
AGAATTACAAAAACAAATTACAAAAATTCAAAATTTTCGGGTTTATTACAGGGACAGCAGAGATCCAGTT
TGGTTAATTAAGGGTTTTGGCTACGTCCAGAGCAGAGGAATGAGGGCATGTAGACTAAATATGTTCGTGT
GGAAGAGGCTGAATACACATCAGAGTTAGTGCTGCAGGAAATGCTTCTGCATTGCATACCCAGAGTTTCC
TTGCTCATCTGAGAGCATGTGTTTTTTCCAGATGTGTGTACTTGTGTGAGATTCTCTGGGTGTGTGTCAA
TGTGTTGCCTGAACGTGCATTGCTCAATATGCTCATGTGTGTTACCCTGGGCTTGTACATCTACATATAT
ACCTGGATGCCCGTGTGTTCTGTGATGTACATATACCCTGTGTCATTCCTTGTTTTTCTATTTGTGTTAT
TCCATGTGTTCCTTCAGGCTCTCACTACCCAAGTGTCCACCTCCGCCTGTCTGGTGATGTTTACGCTACC
CCGTGCTCTTTTCTTTGCCTGACAGTGTTGTCGTGGAAGACATCTCGCCAGGAACACTGCAGTAAGGAGA
ATTTCTAGTTTTATGTTCCCCTCCGAGTATGCTTCTATCCCGACCCTCAACCCCAAAATGCCTTCAGAGG
TGAAAATCAACACTGGAAACACAAGTATCTGGGAAGGGTAACAATGCAAGTTAGCCTGAGGATTTAGGAG
GAGGCTGAAAAACAGAGTAGGAGCCTTACTACGGGTCCAGACCCTACGGACAAGAACCCCCACTCCCACT
CCCCAAATTGCGCATTCCCTCCCCCATCAGAGGGGGAGGGGAAGAGGATGCAGCGCGGCGCGGCGCGTGC
GCACTGTCGGATTTAGTACCGCGGACAGAGCCTTCGCCCCCGCTGCCGGCGCGCGCCACCACCTCCCCAG
CACCAAAGGCGGGCTGACGTCACTCTCCAGCCCTCCCCAAACTCCCCTACCTCACCGCCTTGGTCGCGTC
CGTGCAGCGGTGAGTCCAGTCGGGCCGCACCACAAGAGGTGCAAGATAGGGGGGTGCAGGCGCGACCATA
CGCTCTGCGGCGGCAGAGCCTCAGCGCTGCCTCAGTCTGCAGCGGGCAGCAGAGGAGTCGCGTCGTGCCA
GAGAGCGCCGCCGTGCTCCTGAGCCCCTTGCGCTCCGCCCCCGCGGCCCACCGACCCACTGCCCCTTGGA
TCCCCGGGTACCGGTGCCACCATGGTGAGCAAGGGCGAGGAGCTGTTCACCGGGGTGGTGCCCATCCTGG
TCGAGCTGGACGGCGACGTAAACGGCCACAAGTTCAGCGTGTCCGGCGAGGGCGAGGGCGATGCCACCTA
CGGCAAGCTGACCCTGAAGTTCATCTGCACCACCGGCAAGCTGCCCGTGCCCTGGCCCACCCTCGTGACC
ACCCTGACCTACGGCGTGCAGTGCTTCAGCCGCTACCCCGACCACATGAAGCAGCACGACTTCTTCAAGT
CCGCCATGCCCGAAGGCTACGTCCAGGAGCGCACCATCTTCTTCAAGGACGACGGCAACTACAAGACCCG
CGCCGAGGTGAAGTTCGAGGGCGACACCCTGGTGAACCGCATCGAGCTGAAGGGCATCGACTTCAAGGAG
GACGGCAACATCCTGGGGCACAAGCTGGAGTACAACTACAACAGCCACAACGTCTATATCATGGCCGACA
AGCAGAAGAACGGCATCAAGGTGAACTTCAAGATCCGCCACAACATCGAGGACGGCAGCGTGCAGCTCGC
CGACCACTACCAGCAGAACACCCCCATCGGCGACGGCCCCGTGCTGCTGCCCGACAACCACTACCTGAGC
ACCCAGTCCGCCCTGAGCAAAGACCCCAACGAGAAGCGCGATCACATGGTCCTGCTGGAGTTCGTGACCG
CCGCCGGGATCACTCTCGGCATGGACGAGCTGTACAAGGGCTCCGGCGAGGGCAGGGGAAGTCTACTAAC
ATGCGGGGACGTGGAGGAAAATCCCGGCCCAACCGGTATGGGAATTATCAACACCCTTCAAAAATACTAC
TGTCGCGTCCGTGGGGGTCGTTGCGCAGTCCTGTCGTGCCTGCCTAAAGAGGAGCAGATCGGTAAATGCT
CAACCCGTGGACGTAAGTGCTGTCGTCGCAAGAAAGGCGGTTCTGGAGGCTCAGGGGGGAGCGGAGGGTC
CGGTGGATCAGGAGGCTCCATGGCAGTTCCCGAGACCCGCCCTAACCACACTATTTATATCAACAACCTC
AATAGCAAGATCAAGAAGGATGAGCTAAAAAAGTCCCTGTACGCCATCTTCTCCCAGTTTGGCCAGATCC
TGGATATCCTGGTACCGCGGCAGCGTACCCCGAGGGGCCAGGCCTTTGTCATCTTCAAGGAGGTCAGCAG
CGCCACCAACGCCCTGCGCTCCATGCAGGGTTTCCCTTTCTATGACAAACCTATGCGTATCCAGTATGCC
AAGACCGACAAACGTATCCCGGCCAAGATGAAAGGCACCTTCGTGGGATCCCTTCAACTGCCTCCACTTG
AAAGACTGACACTGGGCGGTAGTGGAGGAAGCGGGGGGAGCGGAGGGAGTGGTGGATCCGGCGGCTCCAT
GTCGGCCAGCAGCCTCTTGGAGCAGAGACCAAAAGGTCAAGGAAACAAAGTACAAAATGGATCTGTACAT
CAAAAGGATGGATTAAACGATGATGATTTTGAACCTTACTTGAGTCCACAGGCAAGGCCCAATAATGCAT
ATACTGCCATGTCAGATTCCTACTTACCCAGTTACTACAGTCCCTCCATTGGCTTCTCCTATTCTTTGGG
TGAAGCTGCTTGGTCTACGGGGGGTGACACAGCCATGCCCTACTTAACTTCTTATGGACAGCTGAGCAAC
GGAGAGCCCCACTTCCTACCAGATGCAATGTTTGGGCAACCAGGAGCCCTAGGTAGCACTCCATTTCTTG
GTCAGCATGGTTTTAATTTCTTTCCCAGTGGGATTGACTTCTCAGCATGGGGAAATAACAGTTCTCAGGG
ACAGTCTACTCAGAGCTCTGGATATAGTAGCAATTATGCTTATGCACCTAGCTCCTTAGGTGGAGCCATG
ATTGATGGACAGTCAGCTTTTGCCAATGAGACCCTCAATAAGGCTCCTGGCATGAATACTATAGACCAAG
GGATGGCAGCAGGATCCGATTACAAGGACGACGATGACAAGTAGGCTAGCGGGAGCCTCTGCCCTCCTCC
TGCAGCCCGGATGGCTCTCCTCTGTTTTTGGTTTGCTTCCTTTTGTTTGCCCTTCTTTTGGGTGACCGGG
GTGGCCACCATTCCTGTCCCTGCCCAGTGGGGAGGGGAGCAAGGCCTTCTGCCAAGAGGAGGAGCATGTC
CCCTGCCACTGTTGCATGCACCCCGGCCCTGTGACTCTGTGTGCAAGCCCAGCAGCCTGTGGGGCAGGGT
GCCAAGAGGGGACGGGACGGACGTTCCAGGACAGAGGGAGTCGAGGATGTGATCCAGGACGGGTGGGGGG
TGGAAGGGTGGGAAAGGGCAGGAAGGCCTTGGAAGCTAACATGCTTTCACTACTGGAGGGGGACGGATAG
AGCGGATGGCACTCGGGTCTCACTGACGCTGTTCTGAAACCATCTGGCTGGCTTTCTGAGGTCAGGCTGG
GTAGGGGGCTGTCATCGGCCATACTGCTGATCACACTTGCCCTCATCCGTCCAGCGATCTCACGCTGTTC
TGTAAATACCTGGTGCTAACATCCCATGCCGCTCCCCCATGGCACCCCCAGCCTCCTGCCCAGTTCAGGC
TGGTCCAGGAATGGATGTGGGGGATGGTCGCTGTGTAACGTGCTGGTGATCTTTTTCCCCTACCCCTTTT
ATGACCCTTAAAACTTTGATTTTGTCCTAAACATGCCGGGCCAACTAAAGGGTGGGGAGAGGAGAGACGA
GCCCCACCATGCTCACAAGAACCAACCTGCAATAAACACTTCTGTGGGCCGCCGCGCAGAGCACGCAGCG
GGCACCTCCTGCCCCTCCATGGCGACTTGGCATCGCTTTCTGCCCGCCTCTGCCCTCGCCCTGCCTGCCC
CACCCCCCAGCGGAGAGCATGATCCGCGCCCTTGCTTCTGACTCTAGCCTCTGGGACACATCAGTCAACG
TGGGCAGTTCAGTCTGGGTTCGTTCCTTTCTCTGTTCTCATCTGGCCCCCCAGGGCGATCTTGTTGCTTT
TTGCTGGGACCTGCCCAGTCTAGAGAGGGCCTATTTCCCATGATTCCTTCATATTTGCATATACGATACA
AGGCTGTTAGAGAGATAATTGGAATTAATTTGACTGTAAACACAAAGATATTAGTACAAAATACGTGACG
TAGAAAGTAATAATTTCTTGGGTAGTTTGCAGTTTTAAAATTATGTTTTAAAATGGACTATCATATGCTT
ACCGTAACTTGAAAGTATTTCGATTTCTTGGCTTTATATATCTTGTGGAAAGGACGAAACACCGGCCAGA
TCTGAGCCTGGGAGCTCTCTGGCCTTATTCCAAATACTAGCCTAACCTTTTTGTTTTTTTTTTTGAATTC
GATATCAAGCTTATCGATAATCAACCTCTGGATTACAAAATTTGTGAAAGATTGACTGGTATTCTTAACT
ATGTTGCTCCTTTTACGCTATGTGGATACGCTGCTTTAATGCCTTTGTATCATGCTATTGCTTCCCGTAT
GGCTTTCATTTTCTCCTCCTTGTATAAATCCTGGTTGCTGTCTCTTTATGAGGAGTTGTGGCCCGTTGTC
AGGCAACGTGGCGTGGTGTGCACTGTGTTTGCTGACGCAACCCCCACTGGTTGGGGCATTGCCACCACCT
GTCAGCTCCTTTCCGGGACTTTCGCTTTCCCCCTCCCTATTGCCACGGCGGAACTCATCGCCGCCTGCCT
TGCCCGCTGCTGGACAGGGGCTCGGCTGTTGGGCACTGACAATTCCGTGGTGTTGTCGGGGAAATCATCG
TCCTTTCCTTGGCTGCTCGCCTGTGTTGCCACCTGGATTCTGCGCGGGACGTCCTTCTGCTACGTCCCTT
CGGCCCTCAATCCAGCGGACCTTCCTTCCCGCGGCCTGCTGCCGGCTCTGCGGCCTCTTCCGCGTCTTCG
CCTTCGCCCTCAGACGAGTCGGATCTCCCTTTGGGCCGCCTCCCCGCATCGATACCGTCGACCTCGAGAC
CTAGAAAAACATGGAGCAATCACAAGTAGCAATACAGCAGCTACCAATGCTGATTGTGCCTGGCTAGAAG
CACAAGAGGAGGAGGAGGTGGGTTTTCCAGTCACACCTCAGGTACCTTTAAGACCAATGACTTACAAGGC
AGCTGTAGATCTTAGCCACTTTTTAAAAGAAAAGGGGGGACTGGAAGGGCTAATTCACTCCCAACGAAGA
CAAGATATCCTTGATCTGTGGATCTACCACACACAAGGCTACTTCCCTGATTGGCAGAACTACACACCAG
GGCCAGGGATCAGATATCCACTGACCTTTGGATGGTGCTACAAGCTAGTACCAGTTGAGCAAGAGAAGGT
AGAAGAAGCCAATGAAGGAGAGAACACCCGCTTGTTACACCCTGTGAGCCTGCATGGGATGGATGACCCG
GAGAGAGAAGTATTAGAGTGGAGGTTTGACAGCCGCCTAGCATTTCATCACATGGCCCGAGAGCTGCATC
CGGACTGTACTGGGTCTCTCTGGTTAGACCAGATCTGAGCCTGGGAGCTCTCTGGCTAACTAGGGAACCC
ACTGCTTAAGCCTCAATAAAGCTTGCCTTGAGTGCTTCAAGTAGTGTGTGCCCGTCTGTTGTGTGACTCT
GGTAACTAGAGATCCCTCAGACCCTTTTAGTCAGTGTGGAAAATCTCTAGCAGGGCCCGTTTAAACCCGC
TGATCAGCCTCGACTGTGCCTTCTAGTTGCCAGCCATCTGTTGTTTGCCCCTCCCCCGTGCCTTCCTTGA
CCCTGGAAGGTGCCACTCCCACTGTCCTTTCCTAATAAAATGAGGAAATTGCATCGCATTGTCTGAGTAG
GTGTCATTCTATTCTGGGGGGTGGGGTGGGGCAGGACAGCAAGGGGGAGGATTGGGAAGACAATAGCAGG
CATGCTGGGGATGCGGTGGGCTCTATGGCTTCTGAGGCGGAAAGAACCAGCTGGGGCTCTAGGGGGTATC
CCC
[124 nt withheld, positions 8684-8807]
C
[91 nt withheld, positions 8809-8899]
A
[49 nt withheld, positions 8901-8949]
CCTTTGACGTTGGAGTCCACGTTCTTT
[37 nt withheld, positions 8977-9013]
ACCCTATCTCGGTCTATTCTTTTGATTTATAAGGGATTTTGCCGATTTCGGCCTATTGGTTAAAAAATGA
GCTGATTTAACAAAAATTTAACGCGAATTAATTCTGTGGAATGTGTGTCAGTTAGGGTGTGGAAAGTCCC
CAGGCTCCCCAGCAGGCAGAAGTATGCAAAGCATGCATCTCAATTAGTCAGCAACCAGGTGTGGAAAGTC
CCCAGGCTCCCCAGCAGGCAGAAGTATGCAAAGCATGCATCTCAATTAGTCAGCAACCATAGTCCCGCCC
CTAACTCCGCCCATCCCGCCCCTAACTCCGCCCAGTTCCGCCCATTCTCCGCCCCATGGCTGACTAATTT
TTTTTATTTATGCAGAGGCCGAGGCCGCCTCTGCCTCTGAGCTATTCCAGAAGTAGTGAGGAGGCTTTTT
TGGAGGCCTAGGCTTTTGCAAAAAGCTCCCGGGAGCTTGTATATCCATTTTCGGATCTGATCAGCACGTG
TTGACAATTAATCATCGGCATAGTATATCGGCATAGTATAATACGACAAGGTGAGGAACTAAACCATGGC
CAAGTTGACCAGTGCCGTTCCGGTGCTCACCGCGCGCGACGTCGCCGGAGCGGTCGAGTTCTGGACCGAC
CGGCTCGGGTTCTCCCGGGACTTCGTGGAGGACGACTTCGCCGGTGTGGTCCGGGACGACGTGACCCTGT
TCATCAGCGCGGTCCAGGACCAGGTGGTGCCGGACAACACCCTGGCCTGGGTGTGGGTGCGCGGCCTGGA
CGAGCTGTACGCCGAGTGGTCGGAGGTCGTGTCCACGAACTTCCGGGACGCCTCCGGGCCGGCCATGACC
GAGATCGGCGAGCAGCCGTGGGGGCGGGAGTTCGCCCTGCGCGACCCGGCCGGCAACTGCGTGCACTTCG
TGGCCGAGGAGCAGGACTGACACGTGCTACGAGATTTCGATTCCACCGCCGCCTTCTATGAAAGGTTGGG
CTTCGGAATCGTTTTCCGGGACGCCGGCTGGATGATCCTCCAGCGCGGGGATCTCATGCTGGAGTTCTTC
GCCCACCCCAACTTGTTTATTGCAGCTTATAATGGTTACAAATAAAGCAATAGCATCACAAATTTCACAA
ATAAAGCATTTTTTTCACTGCATTCTAGTTGTGGTTTGTCCAAACTCATCAATGTATCTTATCATGTCTG
TATACCGTCGACCTCTAGCTAGAGCTTGGCGTAATCATGGTCATAGCTGTTTCCTGTGTGAAATTGTTAT
CCGCTCACAATTCCACACAACATACGAGCCGGAAGCATAAAGTGTAAAGCCTGGGGTGCCTAATGAGTGA
GCTAACTCACATTAATTGCGTTGCGCTCACTGCCCGCTTTCCAGTCGGGAAACCTGTCGTGCCAGCTGCA
TTAATGAATCGGCCAACGCGCGGGGAGAGGCGGTTTGCGTATTGGGCGCTCTTCCGCTTCCTCGCTCACT
GACTCGCTGCGCTCGGTCGTTCGGCTGCGGCGAGCGGTATCAGCTCACTCAAAGGCGGTAATACGGTTAT
CCACAGAATCAGGGGATAACGCAGGAAAGAACATGTGAGCAAAAGGCCAGCAAAAGGCCAGGAACCGTAA
AAAGGCCGCGTTGCTGGCGTTTTTCCATAGGCTCCGCCCCCCTGACGAGCATCACAAAAATCGACGCTCA
AGTCAGAGGTGGCGAAACCCGACAGGACTATAAAGATACCAGGCGTTTCCCCCTGGAAGCTCCCTCGTGC
GCTCTCCTGTTCCGACCCTGCCGCTTACCGGATACCTGTCCGCCTTTCTCCCTTCGGGAAGCGTGGCGCT
TTCTCATAGCTCACGCTGTAGGTATCTCAGTTCGGTGTAGGTCGTTCGCTCCAAGCTGGGCTGTGTGCAC
GAACCCCCCGTTCAGCCCGACCGCTGCGCCTTATCCGGTAACTATCGTCTTGAGTCCAACCCGGTAAGAC
ACGACTTATCGCCACTGGCAGCAGCCACTGGTAACAGGATTAGCAGAGCGAGGTATGTAGGCGGTGCTAC
AGAGTTCTTGAAGTGGTGGCCTAACTACGGCTACACTAGAAGAACAGTATTTGGTATCTGCGCTCTGCTG
AAGCCAGTTACCTTCGGAAAAAGAGTTGGTAGCTCTTGATCCGGCAAACAAACCACCGCTGGTAGCGGTG
GTTTTTTTGTTTGCAAGCAGCAGATTACGCGCAGAAAAAAAGGATCTCAAGAAGATCCTTTGATCTTTTC
TACGGGGTCTGACGCTCAGTGGAACGAAAACTCACGTTAAGGGATTTTGGTCATGAGATTATCAAAAAGG
ATCTTCACCTAGATCCTTTTAAATTAAAAATGAAGTTTTAAATCAATCTAAAGTATATATGAGTAAACTT
GGTCTGACAGTTACCAATGCTTAATCAGTGAGGCACCTATCTCAGCGATCTGTCTATTTCGTTCATCCAT
AGTTGCCTGACTCCCCGTCGTGTAGATAACTACGATACGGGAGGGCTTACCATCTGGCCCCAGTGCTGCA
ATGATACCGCGAGACCCACGCTCACCGGCTCCAGATTTATCAGCAATAAACCAGCCAGCCGGAAGGGCCG
AGCGCAGAAGTGGTCCTGCAACTTTATCCGCCTCCATCCAGTCTATTAATTGTTGCCGGGAAGCTAGAGT
AAGTAGTTCGCCAGTTAATAGTTTGCGCAACGTTGTTGCCATTGCTACAGGCATCGTGGTGTCACGCTCG
TCGTTTGGTATGGCTTCATTCAGCTCCGGTTCCCAACGATCAAGGCGAGTTACATGATCCCCCATGTTGT
GCAAAAAAGCGGTTAGCTCCTTCGGTCCTCCGATCGTTGTCAGAAGTAAGTTGGCCGCAGTGTTATCACT
CATGGTTATGGCAGCACTGCATAATTCTCTTACTGTCATGCCATCCGTAAGATGCTTTTCTGTGACTGGT
GAGTACTCAACCAAGTCATTCTGAGAATAGTGTATGCGGCGACCGAGTTGCTCTTGCCCGGCGTCAATAC
GGGATAATACCGCGCCACATAGCAGAACTTTAAAAGTGCTCATCATTGGAAAACGTTCTTCGGGGCGAAA
ACTCTCAAGGATCTTACCGCTGTTGAGATCCAGTTCGATGTAACCCACTCGTGCACCCAACTGATCTTCA
GCATCTTTTACTTTCACCAGCGTTTCTGGGTGAGCAAAAACAGGAAGGCAAAATGCCGCAAAAAAGGGAA
TAAGGGCGACACGGAAATGTTGAATACTCATACTCTTCCTTTTTCAATATTATTGAAGCATTTATCAGGG
TTATTGTCTCATGAGCGGATACATATTTGAATGTATTTAGAAAAATAAACAAATAGGGGTTCCGCGCACA
TTTCCCCGAAAAGTGCCACCTGAC
