>Addgene plasmid #216858 | CIRTS-YTHDF2-Malat1 | depositor partial sequence | sequence record 423042 | GFP-T2A-CIRTS-YTHDF2-Calm3
ATGGTGAGCAAGGGCGAGGAGCTGTTCACCGGGGTGGTGCCCATCCTGGTCGAGCTGGACGGCGACGTAA
ACGGCCACAAGTTCAGCGTGTCCGGCGAGGGCGAGGGCGATGCCACCTACGGCAAGCTGACCCTGAAGTT
CATCTGCACCACCGGCAAGCTGCCCGTGCCCTGGCCCACCCTCGTGACCACCCTGACCTACGGCGTGCAG
TGCTTCAGCCGCTACCCCGACCACATGAAGCAGCACGACTTCTTCAAGTCCGCCATGCCCGAAGGCTACG
TCCAGGAGCGCACCATCTTCTTCAAGGACGACGGCAACTACAAGACCCGCGCCGAGGTGAAGTTCGAGGG
CGACACCCTGGTGAACCGCATCGAGCTGAAGGGCATCGACTTCAAGGAGGACGGCAACATCCTGGGGCAC
AAGCTGGAGTACAACTACAACAGCCACAACGTCTATATCATGGCCGACAAGCAGAAGAACGGCATCAAGG
TGAACTTCAAGATCCGCCACAACATCGAGGACGGCAGCGTGCAGCTCGCCGACCACTACCAGCAGAACAC
CCCCATCGGCGACGGCCCCGTGCTGCTGCCCGACAACCACTACCTGAGCACCCAGTCCGCCCTGAGCAAA
GACCCCAACGAGAAGCGCGATCACATGGTCCTGCTGGAGTTCGTGACCGCCGCCGGGATCACTCTCGGCA
TGGACGAGCTGTACAAGGGCTCCGGCGAGGGCAGGGGAAGTCTACTAACATGCGGGGACGTGGAGGAAAA
TCCCGGCCCAACCGGTATGGGAATTATCAACACCCTTCAAAAATACTACTGTCGCGTCCGTGGGGGTCGT
TGCGCAGTCCTGTCGTGCCTGCCTAAAGAGGAGCAGATCGGTAAATGCTCAACCCGTGGACGTAAGTGCT
GTCGTCGCAAGAAAGGCGGTTCTGGAGGCTCAGGGGGGAGCGGAGGGTCCGGTGGATCAGGAGGCTCCAT
GGCAGTTCCCGAGACCCGCCCTAACCACACTATTTATATCAACAACCTCAATAGCAAGATCAAGAAGGAT
GAGCTAAAAAAGTCCCTGTACGCCATCTTCTCCCAGTTTGGCCAGATCCTGGATATCCTGGTACCGCGGC
AGCGTACCCCGAGGGGCCAGGCCTTTGTCATCTTCAAGGAGGTCAGCAGCGCCACCAACGCCCTGCGCTC
CATGCAGGGTTTCCCTTTCTATGACAAACCTATGCGTATCCAGTATGCCAAGACCGACAAACGTATCCCG
GCCAAGATGAAAGGCACCTTCGTGGGATCCCTTCAACTGCCTCCACTTGAAAGACTGACACTGGGCGGTA
GTGGAGGAAGCGGGGGGAGCGGAGGGAGTGGTGGATCCGGCGGCTCCATGTCGGCCAGCAGCCTCTTGGA
GCAGAGACCAAAAGGTCAAGGAAACAAAGTACAAAATGGATCTGTACATCAAAAGGATGGATTAAACGAT
GATGATTTTGAACCTTACTTGAGTCCACAGGCAAGGCCCAATAATGCATATACTGCCATGTCAGATTCCT
ACTTACCCAGTTACTACAGTCCCTCCATTGGCTTCTCCTATTCTTTGGGTGAAGCTGCTTGGTCTACGGG
GGGTGACACAGCCATGCCCTACTTAACTTCTTATGGACAGCTGAGCAACGGAGAGCCCCACTTCCTACCA
GATGCAATGTTTGGGCAACCAGGAGCCCTAGGTAGCACTCCATTTCTTGGTCAGCATGGTTTTAATTTCT
TTCCCAGTGGGATTGACTTCTCAGCATGGGGAAATAACAGTTCTCAGGGACAGTCTACTCAGAGCTCTGG
ATATAGTAGCAATTATGCTTATGCACCTAGCTCCTTAGGTGGAGCCATGATTGATGGACAGTCAGCTTTT
GCCAATGAGACCCTCAATAAGGCTCCTGGCATGAATACTATAGACCAAGGGATGGCAGCAGGATCCGATT
ACAAGGACGACGATGACAAGTAGGCTAGCGGGAGCCTCTGCCCTCCTCCTGCAGCCCGGATGGCTCTCCT
CTGTTTTTGGTTTGCTTCCTTTTGTTTGCCCTTCTTTTGGGTGACCGGGGTGGCCACCATTCCTGTCCCT
GCCCAGTGGGGAGGGGAGCAAGGCCTTCTGCCAAGAGGAGGAGCATGTCCCCTGCCACTGTTGCATGCAC
CCCGGCCCTGTGACTCTGTGTGCAAGCCCAGCAGCCTGTGGGGCAGGGTGCCAAGAGGGGACGGGACGGA
CGTTCCAGGACAGAGGGAGTCGAGGATGTGATCCAGGACGGGTGGGGGGTGGAAGGGTGGGAAAGGGCAG
GAAGGCCTTGGAAGCTAACATGCTTTCACTACTGGAGGGGGACGGATAGAGCGGATGGCACTCGGGTCTC
ACTGACGCTGTTCTGAAACCATCTGGCTGGCTTTCTGAGGTCAGGCTGGGTAGGGGGCTGTCATCGGCCA
TACTGCTGATCACACTTGCCCTCATCCGTCCAGCGATCTCACGCTGTTCTGTAAATACCTGGTGCTAACA
TCCCATGCCGCTCCCCCATGGCACCCCCAGCCTCCTGCCCAGTTCAGGCTGGTCCAGGAATGGATGTGGG
GGATGGTCGCTGTGTAACGTGCTGGTGATCTTTTTCCCCTACCCCTTTTATGACCCTTAAAACTTTGATT
TTGTCCTAAACATGCCGGGCCAACTAAAGGGTGGGGAGAGGAGAGACGAGCCCCACCATGCTCACAAGAA
CCAACCTGCAATAAACACTTCTGTGGGCCGCCGCGCAGAGCACGCAGCGGGCACCTCCTGCCCCTCCATG
GCGACTTGGCATCGCTTTCTGCCCGCCTCTGCCCTCGCCCTGCCTGCCCCACCCCCAGCGGAGAGCATGA
TCCGCGCCCTTGCTTCTGACTCTAGCCTCTGGGACCATCAGTCAACGTGGGCAGTTCAGTCTGGGTTCGT
TCCTTTCTCTGTTCTCATCTGGCCCCCCAGGGCGATCTTGTTGCTTTTTGCTGGGACCTGCCCAG
