>Addgene plasmid #216858 | CIRTS-YTHDF2-Malat1 | depositor partial sequence | sequence record 423043 | U6-Malat1 gRNA
GAGGGCCTATTTCCCATGATTCCTTCATATTTGCATATACGATACAAGGCTGTTAGAGAGATAATTGGAA
TTAATTTGACTGTAAACACAAAGATATTAGTACAAAATACGTGACGTAGAAAGTAATAATTTCTTGGGTA
GTTTGCAGTTTTAAAATTATGTTTTAAAATGGACTATCATATGCTTACCGTAACTTGAAAGTATTTCGAT
TTCTTGGCTTTATATATCTTGTGGAAAGGACGAAACACCGGCCAGATCTGAGCCTGGGAGCTCTCTGGCC
TTATTCCAAATACTAGCCTAACCTTTTTGTTTTTTTTTTT
